Addgene plasmid #118667: pBA cMYC-AIP2
Purpose: Plant overexpression
Depositing lab: Kristiina Himanen. Publication: Genomic and Phenomic Screens for Flower Related RING Type Ubiquitin E3 Ligases in Arabidopsis. Pavicic M, Mouhu K, Wang F, Bilicka M, Chovancek E, Himanen K. Front Plant Sci. 2017 Mar 28;8:416. doi: 10.3389/fpls.2017.00416. eCollection 2017. PubMed 28400782.
Backbone
  Vector backbone: pBA cMYC
  Vector type: Plant Expression
  Selectable markers: Basta
Growth in bacteria
  Bacterial resistance: Spectinomycin, 50 μg/mL
  Growth temperature: 37°C
  Growth strain: DH5alpha
  Copy number: Low Copy
Gene/Insert
  Gene/Insert name: AIP2
  Species: A. thaliana (mustard weed)
  Insert size (bp): 933
  Entrez Gene: AT5G20910 (a.k.a. F22D1.80, F22D1_80)
  Promoter: CaMV35S
  Tag / fusion protein: Myc (C terminal on insert)
  Cloning method: Gateway Cloning
Terms and licenses: Academic/Nonprofit Terms; Industry Terms: Not Available to Industry
Depositor comments: 28 C in GV3101 (pMP90) strain Our work is based on genomic approaches in Arabidopsis thaliana and groups of genes are presented in all of the following publications: Pavicic Mirko (2019). Multifaceted roles of RING-type ubiquitin E3 ligases: reverse phenomic approaches. http://urn.fi/URN:ISBN:978-951-51-5483-5 Pavicic M., Mouhu K., Wang F., Bilicka M., Chovancek E., & Himanen K. (2017). Genomic and phenomic screens for flower related RING type ubiquitin E3 ligases in Arabidopsis. Frontiers in Plant Science. doi.org/10.3389/fpls.2017.00416 Pavicic M., Wang F., Mouhu K., Himanen K. (2019). High throughput in vitro seed germination screen identified new ABA responsive RING-type ubiquitin E3 ligases in Arabidopsis thaliana. Plant Cell Tissue and Organ Culture. https://link.springer.com/article/10.1007/s11240-019-01700-9
How to cite: pBA cMYC-AIP2 was a gift from Kristiina Himanen (Addgene plasmid # 118667 ; http://n2t.net/addgene:118667 ; RRID:Addgene_118667)
