[The description below was written by a language model from this plasmid's Addgene catalogue record and pLannotate feature annotations shown in this document.]
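Description:
pBA cMYC-AIP2 is a binary T-DNA vector of about 11.5 kb for overexpressing a Myc-tagged Arabidopsis thaliana protein in plants, built by Gateway cloning into the pBA cMYC backbone. Outside the T-DNA borders it carries a ColE1/pBR322-type origin with the bom mobilisation region for maintenance in E. coli, together with the pVS1 origin, RepA replication protein and StaA stability protein, which allow stable replication in Agrobacterium. The depositor notes use in the GV3101 (pMP90) strain. Bacterial selection is by spectinomycin through an aadA (SmR) gene, and the catalogue lists the plasmid as low copy even though the automated annotation labels the ColE1-type origin as high copy.

Between the nopaline-type left and right border repeats lie two plant expression units. The first uses the constitutive CaMV 35S promoter to drive the AIP2 coding sequence (AT5G20910, roughly 930 bp), flanked by attB1 and attB2 sites left by the Gateway recombination. It reads on into a C-terminal array of c-Myc epitopes, of which five copies are annotated, and ends at the NOS terminator. AIP2 is a RING-type E3 ubiquitin ligase that negatively regulates abscisic acid signalling by targeting the transcription factor ABI3 for proteasomal degradation. The second unit, in the opposite orientation, places the bar gene (phosphinothricin acetyltransferase) under the NOS promoter with the pea rbcS-E9 terminator, giving Basta resistance for selecting transformed plants. Several lac-derived and transposon fragments are also annotated and appear to be remnants of vector construction.

The plasmid is intended for Agrobacterium-mediated plant transformation to overexpress epitope-tagged AIP2. It was deposited as part of genomic and phenomic screens of RING-type E3 ligases involved in flowering and ABA responses, and the Myc tag allows the protein to be detected or immunoprecipitated.
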