Features (pLannotate 1.2.2; 33 found; start..end, strand, type, name):
      1..589     -  rep_origin     ori: high-copy-number ColE1/pMB1/pBR322/pUC origin of replication
    835..1622    -  CDS            SmR (fragment): aminoglycoside adenylyltransferase (Murphy, 1985); aadA; confers resistance to spectinomycin and streptomycin
   1633..1689    -  CDS            GmR (fragment): gentamycin acetyltransferase; aacC1; confers resistance to gentamycin
   1865..1888    -  promoter       Pc promoter (fragment): intI1 (promoter lies within the coding sequence); class 1 integron promoter
   2147..2171    +  misc_feature   LB T-DNA repeat: left border repeat from nopaline C58 T-DNA
   2249..2403    -  CDS            lacZα (fragment): LacZα fragment of β-galactosidase; lacZ fragment
   2406..2434    -  misc_feature   MCS (fragment): pUC18/19 multiple cloning site
   2462..3103    -  terminator     E9 terminator: terminator and polyadenylation signal from the pea rbcS-E9 gene
   3147..3698    -  CDS            BlpR: phosphinothricin acetyltransferase; Streptomyces hygroscopicus bar; confers resistance to bialophos or phosphinothricin
   3749..3928    -  promoter       NOS promoter: nopaline synthase promoter
   4008..4331    -  CDS            tnpA (fragment): TN5P_ECOLX - Also known as tnp. Experimental evidence at protein level: Swiss-Prot protein existence level 1. Mediates transposition of transposon Tn5 by a 'cut and paste' mechanism. First, the monomeric transposase binds the 19 bp inverted DNA repeats flanking the transposon. Then, dimerization of the DNA- bound transposase creates a synaptic DNA complex. After nicking of the first DNA strand, excision of the transposon proceeds through a series of intermediates. The transposase then mediates the insertion of the transposon at a new site by strand transfer. The activity of the wild- type tran
   4838..5179    +  promoter       CaMV 35S promoter: strong constitutive promoter from cauliflower mosaic virus
   5216..5240    +  protein_bind   attB1: mutant version of attB; recombination site for the Gateway® BP reaction BP Clonase™
   5243..6172    +  CDS            AIP2: AIP2_ARATH - Experimental evidence at protein level: Swiss-Prot protein existence level 1. E3 ubiquitin-protein ligase that acts as a negative regulator of abscisic acid (ABA) signaling. Mediates ubiquitination and subsequent proteasomal degradation of the transcription factor ABI3. From Arabidopsis thaliana (Mouse-ear cress).
   6174..6198    -  protein_bind   attB2: mutant version of attB; recombination site for the Gateway® BP reaction BP Clonase™
   6230..6259    +  CDS            Myc: Myc (human c-Myc proto-oncogene) epitope tag
   6269..6298    +  CDS            Myc: Myc (human c-Myc proto-oncogene) epitope tag
   6308..6337    +  CDS            Myc: Myc (human c-Myc proto-oncogene) epitope tag
   6347..6376    +  CDS            Myc: Myc (human c-Myc proto-oncogene) epitope tag
   6410..6439    +  CDS            Myc: Myc (human c-Myc proto-oncogene) epitope tag
   6523..6775    +  terminator     NOS terminator: nopaline synthase terminator and poly(A) signal
   6814..6836    -  protein_bind   lac operator (fragment): The lac repressor binds to the lac operator to inhibit transcription in E. coli. This inhibition can be relieved by adding lactose or isopropyl-β-D-thiogalactopyranoside (IPTG). lac repressor encoded by lacI
   6840..6870    -  promoter       lac promoter: promoter for the E. coli lac operon
   6885..6906    -  protein_bind   CAP binding site: CAP binding activates transcription in the presence of cAMP. E. coli catabolite activator protein
   6919..7007    -  CDS            lacI (fragment): lac repressor; lacI; The lac repressor binds to the lac operator to inhibit transcription in E. coli. This inhibition can be relieved by adding lactose or isopropyl-β-D-thiogalactopyranoside (IPTG).
   7064..7088    +  misc_feature   RB T-DNA repeat: right border repeat from nopaline C58 T-DNA
   7458..7859    +  CDS            Y4CG_SINFN (fragment): Protein inferred from homology: Swiss-Prot protein existence level 3. From Sinorhizobium fredii (strain NBRC 101917 / NGR234).
   8419..9048    +  CDS            pVS1 StaA: stability protein from the Pseudomonas plasmid pVS1 (Heeb et al., 2000)
   9477..10550   +  CDS            pVS1 RepA: replication protein from the Pseudomonas plasmid pVS1 (Heeb et al., 2000)
  10616..10810   +  rep_origin     pVS1 oriV: origin of replication for the Pseudomonas plasmid pVS1 (Heeb et al., 2000)
  11013..11052   +  CDS            rop (fragment): Rop protein, which maintains plasmids at low copy number; rop
  11154..11294   +  misc_feature   bom: basis of mobility region from pBR322
  11299..11432   -  rep_origin     RSF ori (fragment): Plasmids containing the RSF 1030 origin of replication can be propagated in E. coli cells that contain additional plasmids with compatible origins.
>Addgene plasmid #118667 | pBA cMYC-AIP2 | addgene full sequence | sequence record 229823 | Addgene NGS Result
TTTCCATAGGCTCCGCCCCCCTGACGAGCATCACAAAAATCGACGCTCAAGTCAGAGGTGGCGAAACCCG
ACAGGACTATAAAGATACCAGGCGTTTCCCCCTGGAAGCTCCCTCGTGCGCTCTCCTGTTCCGACCCTGC
CGCTTACCGGATACCTGTCCGCCTTTCTCCCTTCGGGAAGCGTGGCGCTTTCTCATAGCTCACGCTGTAG
GTATCTCAGTTCGGTGTAGGTCGTTCGCTCCAAGCTGGGCTGTGTGCACGAACCCCCCGTTCAGCCCGAC
CGCTGCGCCTTATCCGGTAACTATCGTCTTGAGTCCAACCCGGTAAGACACGACTTATCGCCACTGGCAG
CAGCCACTGGTAACAGGATTAGCAGAGCGAGGTATGTAGGCGGTGCTACAGAGTTCTTGAAGTGGTGGCC
TAACTACGGCTACACTAGAAGGACAGTATTTGGTATCTGCGCTCTGCTGAAGCCAGTTACCTTCGGAAAA
AGAGTTGGTAGCTCTTGATCCGGCAAACAAACCACCGCTGGTAGCGGTGGTTTTTTTGTTTGCAAGCAGC
AGATTACGCGCAGAAAAAAAGGATCTCAAGAAGATCCTTTGATCTTTTCTACGGGGTCTGACGCTCAGTG
GAACGAAAACTCACGTTAAGGGATTTTGGTCATGCATGATATATCTCCCAATTTGTGTAGGGCTTATTAT
GCACGCTTAAAAATAATAAAAGCAGACTTGACCTGATAGTTTGGCTGTGAGCAATTATGTGCTTAGTGCA
TCTAACGCTTGAGTTAAGCCGCGCCGCGAAGCGGCGTCGGCTTGAACGAATTTCTAGCTAGACATTATTT
GCCGACTACCTTGGTGATCTCGCCTTTCACGTAGTGGACAAATTCTTCCAACTGATCTGCGCGCGAGGCC
AAGCGATCTTCTTCTTGTCCAAGATAAGCCTGTCTAGCTTCAAGTATGACGGGCTGATACTGGGCCGGCA
GGCGCTCCATTGCCCAGTCGGCAGCGACATCCTTCGGCGCGATTTTGCCGGTTACTGCGCTGTACCAAAT
GCGGGACAACGTAAGCACTACATTTCGCTCATCGCCAGCCCAGTCGGGCGGCGAGTTCCATAGCGTTAAG
GTTTCATTTAGCGCCTCAAATAGATCCTGTTCAGGAACCGGATCAAAGAGTTCCTCCGCCGCTGGACCTA
CCAAGGCAACGCTATGTTCTCTTGCTTTTGTCAGCAAGATAGCCAGATCAATGTCGATCGTGGCTGGCTC
GAAGATACCTGCAAGAATGTCATTGCGCTGCCATTCTCCAAATTGCAGTTCGCGCTTAGCTGGATAACGC
CACGGAATGATGTCGTCGTGCACAACAATGGTGACTTCTACAGCGCGGAGAATCTCGCTCTCTCCAGGGG
AAGCCGAAGTTTCCAAAAGGTCGTTGATCAAAGCTCGCCGCGTTGTTTCATCAAGCCTTACGGTCACCGT
AACCAGCAAATCAATATCACTGTGTGGCTTCAGGCCGCCATCCACTGCGGAGCCGTACAAATGTACGGCC
AGCAACGTCGGTTCGAGATGGCGCTCGATGACGCCAACTACCTCTGATAGTTGAGTCGATACTTCGGCGA
TCACCGCTTCCCCCATGATGTTTAACTTTGTTTTAGGGCGACTGCCCTGCTGCGTAACATCGTTGCTGCT
CCATAACATCAAACATCGACCCACGGCGTAACGCGCTTGCTGCTTGGATGCCCGAGGCATAGACTGTACC
CCAAAAAAACAGTCATAACAAGCCATGAAAACCGCCACTGCGCCGTTACCACCGCTGCGTTCGGTCAAGG
TTCTGGACCAGTTGCGTGAGCGCATACGCTACTTGCATTACAGCTTACGAACCGAACAGGCTTATGTCCA
CTGGGTTCGTGCCCGAATTGATCACAGGCAGCAACGCTCTGTCATCGTTACAATCAACATGCTACCCTCC
GCGAGATCATCCGTGTTTCAAACCCGGCAGCTTAGTTGCCGTTCTTCCGAATAGCATCGGTAACATGAGC
AAAGTCTGCCGCCTTACAACGGCTCTCCCGCTGACGCCGTCCCGGACTGATGGGCTGCCTGTATCGAGTG
GTGATTTTGTGCCGAGCTGCCGGTCGGGGAGCTGTTGGCTGGCTGGTGGCAGGATATATTGTGGTGTAAA
CAAATTGACGCTTAGACAACTTAATAACACATTGCGGACGTTTTTAATGTACTGAATTAACGCCGAATTG
CTCTAGCATTCGCCATTCAGGCTGCGCAACTGTTGGGAAGGGCGATCGGTGCGGGCCTCTTCGCTATTAC
GCCAGCTGGCGAAAGGGGGATGTGCTGCAAGGCGATTAAGTTGGGTAACGCCAGGGTTTTCCCAGTCACG
ACGTTGTAAAACGACGGCCAGTGCCAAGCTTGCATGCCTGCAGGTCGACTCTAGTGGGTACCAGCTTGGG
CTGCAGGTCGATTGATGCATGTTGTCAATCAATTGGCAAGTCATAAAATGCATTAAAAAATATTTTCATA
CTCAACTACAAATCCATGAGTATAACTATAATTATAAAGCAATGATTAGAATCTGACAAGGATTCTGGAA
AATTACATAAAGGAAAGTTCATAAATGTCTAAAACACAAGAGGACATACTTGTATTCAGTAACATTTGCA
GCTTTTCTAGGTCTGAAAATATATTTGTTGCCTAGTGAATAAGCATAATGGTACAACTACAAGTGTTTTA
CTCCTCATATTAACTTCGGTCATTAGAGGCCACGATTTGACACATTTTTACTCAAAACAAAATGTTTGCA
TATCTCTTATAATTTCAAATTCAACACACAACAAATAAGAGAAAAAACAAATAATATTAATTTGAGAATG
AACAAAAGGACCATATCATTCATTAACTCTTCTCCATCCATTTCCATTTCACAGTTCGATAGCGAAAACC
GAATAAAAAACACAGTAAATTACAAGCACAACAAATGGTACAAGAAAAACAGTTTTCCCAATGCCATAAT
ACTCAAACTCAGTAGGATTCTGGTGTGTGCGCAATGAAACTGATGCATTGAACTTGACGAACGTTGTCGA
AACCGATGATACGAACGAAAGCTCTAGCTAGAGGATCAGGCCTGAATTCAGATCCTCTAGGGGTCATCAG
ATCTCGGTGACGGGCAGGACCGGACGGGGCGGTACCGGCAGGCTGAAGTCCAGCTGCCAGAAACCCACGT
CATGCCAGTTCCCGTGCTTGAAGCCGGCCGCCCGCAGCATGCCGCGGGGGGCATATCCGAGCGCCTCGTG
CATGCGCACGCTCGGGTCGTTGGGCAGCCCGATGACAGCGACCACGCTCTTGAAGCCCTGTGCCTCCAGG
GACTTCAGCAGGTGGGTGTAGAGCGTGGAGCCCAGTCCCGTCCGCTGGTGGCGGGGGGAGACGTACACGG
TCGACTCGGCCGTCCAGTCGTAGGCGTTGCGTGCCTTCCAGGGGCCCGCGTAGGCGATGCCGGCGACCTC
GCCGTCCACCTCGGCGACGAGCCAGGGATAGCGCTCCCGCAGACGGACGAGGTCGTCCGTCCACTCCTGC
GGTTCCTGCGGCTCGGTACGGAAGTTGACCGTGCTTGTCTCGATGTAGTGGTTGACGATGGTGCAGACCG
CCGGCATGTCCGCCTCGGTGGCACGGCGGATGTCGGCCGGGCGTCGTTCTGGGCTCATGGTAGATCCCCC
TAGAGTCGAGATCTGGATTGAGAGTGAATATGAGACTCTAATTGGATACCGAGGGGAATTTATGGAACGT
CAGTGGAGCATTTTTGACAAGAAATATTTGCTAGCTGATAGTGACCTTAGGCGACTTTTGAACGCGCAAT
AATGGTTTCTGACGTATGTGCTTAGCTCATTAAACTCCAGAAACCCGCGGCTGAGTGGCTCCTTCAACGT
TGCGGTTCTGTCAGTTCCAAACGTAAAACGGCTTGTCCCGCGTCATCGGCGGGGGTCATAACGTGACTCC
CTTAATTCTCCGCTCATGATCTTGATCCCCTGCGCCATCAGATCCTTGGCGGCAAGAAAGCCATCCAGTT
TACTTTGCAGGGCTTCCCAACCTTACCAGAGGGCGCCCCAGCTGGCAATTCCGGTTCGCTTGCTGTCCAT
AAAACCGCCCAGTCTAGCTATCGCCATGTAAGCCCACTGCAAGCTACCTGCTTTCTCTTTGCGCTTGCGT
TTTCCCTTGTCCAGATAGCCCAGTAGCTGACATTCATCCGGGGTCAGCACCGTTTCTGCGGACTGGCTTT
CTACGTGTTCCGCTTCCTTTAGCAGCCCTTGCGCCCTGAGTGCTTGCGGCAGCGTGAAGCTTGCATGCCT
GCAGGTCCCCAGATTAGCCTTTTCAATTTCAGAAAGAATGCTAACCCACAGATGGTTAGAGAGGCTTACG
CAGCAGGTCTCATCAAGACGATCTACCCGAGCAATAATCTCCAGGAAATCAAATACCTTCCCAAGAAGGT
TAAAGATGCAGTCAAAAGATTCAGGACTAACTGCATCAAGAACACAGAGAAAGATATATTTCTCAAGATC
AGAAGTACTATTCCAGTATGGACGATTCAAGGCTTGCTTCACAAACCAAGGCAAGTAATAGAGATTGGAG
TCTCTAAAAAGGTAGTTCCCACTGAATCAAAGGCCATGGAGTCAAAGATTCAAATAGAGGACCTAACAGA
ACTCGCCGTAAAGACTGGCGAACAGTTCATACAGAGTCTCTTACGACTCAATGACAAGAAGAAAATCTTC
GTCAACATGGTGGAGCACGACACACTTGTCTACTCCAAAAATATCAAAGATACAGTCTCAGAAGACCAAA
GGGCAATTGAGACTTTTCAACAAAGGGTAATATCCGGAAACCTCCTCGGATTCCATTGCCCAGCTATCTG
TCACTTTATTGTGAAGATAGTGGAAAAGGAAGGTGGCTCCTACAAATGCCATCATTGCGATAAAGGAAAG
GCCATCGTTGAAGATGCCTCTGCCGACAGTGGTCCCAAAGATGGACCCCCACCCACGAGGAGCATCGTGG
AAAAAGAAGACGTTCCAACCACGTCTTCAAAGCAAGTGGATTGATGTGATATCTCCACTGACGTAAGGGA
TGACGCACAATCCCACTATCCTTCGCAAGACCCTTCCTCTATATAAGGAAGTTCATTTCATTTGGAGAGA
ACACGGGGGACTCTAGAGGATCTCGAGGCGCGCCCACAAGTTTGTACAAAAAAGCAGGCTCTATGGATGC
ATCGTCTTCACCGTCTCCTTCCGAGGAAAGCTTGAAGCTTGAGCTTGATGATCTTCAGAAACAGCTGAAC
AAAAAGCTGAGATTCGAAGCATCCGTTTGTTCTATTCATAATCTTCTCCGTGATCACTACTCTTCTTCCT
CTCCTTCTCTCCGCAAACAGTTCTATATAGTTGTATCTCGTGTCGCTACGGTTCTTAAGACAAGATATAC
AGCTACTGGATTTTGGGTTGCTGGACTGAGTCTTTTCGAAGAGGCTGAGCGACTTGTCTCTGATGCTTCT
GAGAAGAAACATTTGAAATCTTGCGTTGCTCAAGCTAAGGAGCAGTTAAGCGAAGTAGATAATCAGCCAA
CAGAGAGCTCACAAGGTTATCTTTTTGAGGGACATCTTACGGTTGATCGTGAGCCGCCACAGCCTCAGTG
GCTAGTACAGCAGAATCTCATGTCTGCTTTCGCTTCTATCGTTGGTGGTGAATCCTCTAATGGTCCTACT
GAAAACACTATTGGGGAAACTGCTAACTTGATGCAAGAACTTATCAATGGTCTTGACATGATCATTCCAG
ATATACTAGATGATGGTGGACCACCAAGAGCTCCACCGGCAAGTAAAGAAGTTGTAGAGAAACTCCCAGT
CATTATTTTCACCGAGGAATTGCTTAAAAAGTTTGGAGCAGAGGCAGAATGTTGCATCTGCAAGGAGAAT
CTAGTTATTGGCGACAAGATGCAGGAATTGCCATGCAAGCACACATTTCACCCTCCTTGCCTAAAGCCTT
GGCTGGACGAGCATAACTCTTGCCCTATATGCCGCCATGAATTACCAACAGACGATCAGAAATACGAAAA
CTGGAAAGAGAGAGAGAAAGAGGCCGAAGAAGAGAGGAAGGGCGCAGAGAATGCTGTCCGCGGAGGTGAA
TATATGTACGTTAACCCAGCTTTCTTGTACAAAGTGGTGACGTCTCGACGGTATCGATTCAAAGCTATGG
AGCAAAAGCTCATTTCTGAAGAGGACTTGAATGAAATGGAGCAAAAGCTCATTTCTGAAGAGGACTTGAA
TGAAATGGAGCAAAAGCTCATTTCTGAAGAGGACTTGAATGAAATGGAGCAAAAGCTCATTTCTGAAGAG
GACTTGAATGAAATGGAGAGCTTGGGCGACCTCACCATGGAGCAAAAGCTCATTTCTGAAGAGGACTTGA
ATTCGGTACCCCGGGTTCGAAATCGATGGATCCTACGTAGCCTAGGACGCGTCTTAATTAACTAGTGAGC
TCGAATTTCCCCGATCGTTCAAACATTTGGCAATAAAGTTTCTTAAGATTGAATCCTGTTGCCGGTCTTG
CGATGATTATCATATAATTTCTGTTGAATTACGTTAAGCATGTAATAATTAACATGTAATGCATGACGTT
ATTTATGAGATGGGTTTTTATGATTAGAGTCCCGCAATTATACATTTAATACGCGATAGAAAACAAAATA
TAGCGCGCAAACTAGGATAAATTATCGCGCGCGGTGTCATCTATGTTACTAGATCGGGAATTCGTAATCA
TGTCATAGCTGTTTCCTGTGTGAAATTGTTATCCGCTCACAATTCCACACAACATACGAGCCGGAAGCAT
AAAGTGTAAAGCCTGGGGTGCCTAATGAGTGAGCTAACTCACATTAATTGCGTTGCGCTCACTGCCCGCT
TTCCAGTCGGGAAACCTGTCGTGCCAGCTGCATTAATGAATCGGCCAACGCGCGGGGAGAGGCGGTTTGC
GTATTGGAGCTTGAGCTTGGATCAGATTGTCGTTTCCCGCCTTCAGTTTAAACTATCAGTGTTTGACAGG
ATATATTGGCGGGTAAACCTAAGAGAAAAGAGCGTTTATTAGAATAATCGGATATTTAAAAGGGCGTGAA
AAGGTTTATCCGTTCGTCCATTTGTATGTGCATGCCAACCACAGGGTTCCCCTCGGGATCAAAGTACTTT
AAAGTACTTTAAAGTACTTTAAAGTACTTTGATCCAACCCCTCCGCTGCTATAGTGCAGTCGGCTTCTGA
CGTTCAGTGCAGCCGTCTTCTGAAAACGACATGTCGCACAAGTCCTAAGTTACGCGACAGGCTGCCGCCC
TGCCCTTTTCCTGGCGTTTTCTTGTCGCGTGTTTTAGTCGCATAAAGTAGAATACTTGCGACTAGAACCG
GAGACATTACGCCATGAACAAGAGCGCCGCCGCTGGCCTGCTGGGCTATGCCCGCGTCAGCACCGACGAC
CAGGACTTGACCAACCAACGGGCCGAACTGCACGCGGCCGGCTGCACCAAGCTGTTTTCCGAGAAGATCA
CCGGCACCAGGCGCGACCGCCCGGAGCTGGCCAGGATGCTTGACCACCTACGCCCTGGCGACGTTGTGAC
AGTGACCAGGCTAGACCGCCTGGCCCGCAGCACCCGCGACCTACTGGACATTGCCGAGCGCATCCAGGAG
GCCGGCGCGGGCCTGCGTAGCCTGGCAGAGCCGTGGGCCGACACCACCACGCCGGCCGGCCGCATGGTGT
TGACCGTGTTCGCCGGCATTGCCGAGTTCGAGCGTTCCCTAATCATCGACCGCACCCGGAGCGGGCGCGA
GGCCGCCAAGGCCCGAGGCGTGAAGTTTGGCCCCCGCCCTACCCTCACCCCGGCACAGATCGCGCACGCC
CGCGAGCTGATCGACCAGGAAGGCCGCACCGTGAAAGAGGCGGCTGCACTGCTTGGCGTGCATCGCTCGA
CCCTGTACCGCGCACTTGAGCGCAGCGAGGAAGTGACGCCCACCGAGGCCAGGCGGCGCGGTGCCTTCCG
TGAGGACGCATTGACCGAGGCCGACGCCCTGGCGGCCGCCGAGAATGAACGCCAAGAGGAACAAGCATGA
AACCGCACCAGGACGGCCAGGACGAACCGTTTTTCATTACCGAAGAGATCGAGGCGGAGATGATCGCGGC
CGGGTACGTGTTCGAGCCGCCCGCGCACGTCTCAACCGTGCGGCTGCATGAAATCCTGGCCGGTTTGTCT
GATGCCAAGCTGGCGGCCTGGCCGGCCAGCTTGGCCGCTGAAGAAACCGAGCGCCGCCGTCTAAAAAGGT
GATGTGTATTTGAGTAAAACAGCTTGCGTCATGCGGTCGCTGCGTATATGATGCGATGAGTAAATAAACA
AATACGCAAGGGGAACGCATGAAGGTTATCGCTGTACTTAACCAGAAAGGCGGGTCAGGCAAGACGACCA
TCGCAACCCATCTAGCCCGCGCCCTGCAACTCGCCGGGGCCGATGTTCTGTTAGTCGATTCCGATCCCCA
GGGCAGTGCCCGCGATTGGGCGGCCGTGCGGGAAGATCAACCGCTAACCGTTGTCGGCATCGACCGCCCG
ACGATTGACCGCGACGTGAAGGCCATCGGCCGGCGCGACTTCGTAGTGATCGACGGAGCGCCCCAGGCGG
CGGACTTGGCTGTGTCCGCGATCAAGGCAGCCGACTTCGTGCTGATTCCGGTGCAGCCAAGCCCTTACGA
CATATGGGCCACCGCCGACCTGGTGGAGCTGGTTAAGCAGCGCATTGAGGTCACGGATGGAAGGCTACAA
GCGGCCTTTGTCGTGTCGCGGGCGATCAAAGGCACGCGCATCGGCGGTGAGGTTGCCGAGGCGCTGGCCG
GGTACGAGCTGCCCATTCTTGAGTCCCGTATCACGCAGCGCGTGAGCTACCCAGGCACTGCCGCCGCCGG
CACAACCGTTCTTGAATCAGAACCCGAGGGCGACGCTGCCCGCGAGGTCCAGGCGCTGGCCGCTGAAATT
AAATCAAAACTCATTTGAGTTAATGAGGTAAAGAGAAAATGAGCAAAAGCACAAACACGCTAAGTGCCGG
CCGTCCGAGCGCACGCAGCAGCAAGGCTGCAACGTTGGCCAGCCTGGCAGACACGCCAGCCATGAAGCGG
GTCAACTTTCAGTTGCCGGCGGAGGATCACACCAAGCTGAAGATGTACGCGGTACGCCAAGGCAAGACCA
TTACCGAGCTGCTATCTGAATACATCGCGCAGCTACCAGAGTAAATGAGCAAATGAATAAATGAGTAGAT
GAATTTTAGCGGCTAAAGGAGGCGGCATGGAAAATCAAGAACAACCAGGCACCGACGCCGTGGAATGCCC
CATGTGTGGAGGAACGGGCGGTTGGCCAGGCGTAAGCGGCTGGGTTGTCTGCCGGCCCTGCAATGGCACT
GGAACCCCCAAGCCCGAGGAATCGGCGTGAGCGGTCGCAAACCATCCGGCCCGGTACAAATCGGCGCGGC
GCTGGGTGATGACCTGGTGGAGAAGTTGAAGGCCGCGCAGGCCGCCCAGCGGCAACGCATCGAGGCAGAA
GCACGCCCCGGTGAATCGTGGCAAGCGGCCGCTGATCGAATCCGCAAAGAATCCCGGCAACCGCCGGCAG
CCGGTGCGCCGTCGATTAGGAAGCCGCCCAAGGGCGACGAGCAACCAGATTTTTTCGTTCCGATGCTCTA
TGACGTGGGCACCCGCGATAGTCGCAGCATCATGGACGTGGCCGTTTTCCGTCTGTCGAAGCGTGACCGA
CGAGCTGGCGAGGTGATCCGCTACGAGCTTCCAGACGGGCACGTAGAGGTTTCCGCAGGGCCGGCCGGCA
TGGCCAGTGTGTGGGATTACGACCTGGTACTGATGGCGGTTTCCCATCTAACCGAATCCATGAACCGATA
CCGGGAAGGGAAGGGAGACAAGCCCGGCCGCGTGTTCCGTCCACACGTTGCGGACGTACTCAAGTTCTGC
CGGCGAGCCGATGGCGGAAAGCAGAAAGACGACCTGGTAGAAACCTGCATTCGGTTAAACACCACGCACG
TTGCCATGCAGCGTACGAAGAAGGCCAAGAACGGCCGCCTGGTGACGGTATCCGAGGGTGAAGCCTTGAT
TAGCCGCTACAAGATCGTAAAGAGCGAAACCGGGCGGCCGGAGTACATCGAGATCGAGCTAGCTGATTGG
ATGTACCGCGAGATCACAGAAGGCAAGAACCCGGACGTGCTGACGGTTCACCCCGATTACTTTTTGATCG
ATCCCGGCATCGGCCGTTTTCTCTACCGCCTGGCACGCCGCGCCGCAGGCAAGGCAGAAGCCAGATGGTT
GTTCAAGACGATCTACGAACGCAGTGGCAGCGCCGGAGAGTTCAAGAAGTTCTGTTTCACCGTGCGCAAG
CTGATCGGGTCAAATGACCTGCCGGAGTACGATTTGAAGGAGGAGGCGGGGCAGGCTGGCCCGATCCTAG
TCATGCGCTACCGCAACCTGATCGAGGGCGAAGCATCCGCCGGTTCCTAATGTACGGAGCAGATGCTAGG
GCAAATTGCCCTAGCAGGGGAAAAAGGTCGAAAAGGTCTCTTTCCTGTGGATAGCACGTACATTGGGAAC
CCAAAGCCGTACATTGGGAACCGGAACCCGTACATTGGGAACCCAAAGCCGTACATTGGGAACCGGTCAC
ACATGTAAGTGACTGATATAAAAGAGAAAAAAGGCGATTTTTCCGCCTAAAACTCTTTAAAACTTATTAA
AACTCTTAAAACCCGCCTGGCCTGTGCATAACTGTCTGGCCAGCGCACAGCCGAAGAGCTGCAAAAAGCG
CCTACCCTTCGGTCGCTGCGCTCCCTACGCCCCGCCGCTTCGCGTCGGCCTATCGCGGCCGCTGGCCGCT
CAAAAATGGCTGGCCTACGGCCAGGCAATCTACCAGGGCGCGGACAAGCCGCGCCGTCGCCACTCGACCG
CCGGCGCCCACATCAAGGCACCCTGCCTCGCGCGTTTCGGTGATGACGGTGAAAACCTCTGACACATGCA
GCTCCCGGAGACGGTCACAGCTTGTCTGTAAGCGGATGCCGGGAGCAGACAAGCCCGTCAGGGCGCGTCA
GCGGGTGTTGGCGGGTGTCGGGGCGCAGCCATGACCCAGTCACGTAGCGATAGCGGAGTGTATACTGGCT
TAACTATGCGGCATCAGAGCAGATTGTACTGAGAGTGCACCATATGCGGTGTGAAATACCGCACAGATGC
GTAAGGAGAAAATACCGCATCAGGCGCTCTTCCGCTTCCTCGCTCACTGACTCGCTGCGCTCGGTCGTTC
GGCTGCGGCGAGCGGTATCAGCTCACTCAAAGGCGGTAATACGGTTATCCACAGAATCAGGGGATAACGC
AGGAAAGAACATGTGAGCAAAAGGCCAGCAAAAGGCCAGGAACCGTAAAAAGGCCGCGTTGCTGGCGTT
